>Addgene plasmid #161784 | pMALB | addgene full sequence | sequence record 318897 | Addgene NGS Result
AAATTTCACAAATAAAGCATTTTTTTCACTGCATTCTAGTTGTGGTTTGTCCAAACTCATCAATGTATCT
TATCATGTCTGGCTCTAGCTATCCCGCCCCTAACTCCGCCCATCCCGCCCCTAACTCCGCCCAGTTCCGC
CCATTCTCCGCCCCATGGCTGACTAATTTTTTTTATTTATGCAGAGGCCGAGGCCGCCTCGGCCTCTGAG
CTATTCCAGAAGTAGTGAGGAGGCTTTTTTGGAGGCCTAGGGACGTACCCAATTCGCCCTATAGTGAGTC
GTATTACGCGCGCTCACTGGCCGTCGTTTTACAACGTCGTGACTGGGAAAACCCTGGCGTTACCCAACTT
AATCGCCTTGCAGCACATCCCCCTTTCGCCAGCTGGCGTAATAGCGAAGAGGCCCGCACCGATCGCCCTT
CCCAACAGTTGCGCAGCCTGAATGGCGAATGGG
[124 nt withheld, positions 454-577]
C
[91 nt withheld, positions 579-669]
A
[49 nt withheld, positions 671-719]
CCTTTGACGTTGGAGTCCACGTTCTTT
[37 nt withheld, positions 747-783]
ACCCTATCTCGGTCTATTCTTTTGATTTATAAGGGATTTTGCCGATTTCGGCCTATTGGTTAAAAAATGA
GCTGATTTAACAAAAATTTAACGCGAATTTTAACAAAATATTAACGCTTACAATTTAGGTGGCACTTTTC
GGGGAAATGTGCGCGGAACCCCTATTTGTTTATTTTTCTAAATACATTCAAATATGTATCCGCTCATGAG
ACAATAACCCTGATAAATGCTTCAATAATATTGAAAAAGGAAGAGTATGAGTATTCAACATTTCCGTGTC
GCCCTTATTCCCTTTTTTGCGGCATTTTGCCTTCCTGTTTTTGCTCACCCAGAAACGCTGGTGAAAGTAA
AAGATGCTGAAGATCAGTTGGGTGCACGAGTGGGTTACATCGAACTGGATCTCAACAGCGGTAAGATCCT
TGAGAGTTTTCGCCCCGAAGAACGTTTTCCAATGATGAGCACTTTTAAAGTTCTGCTATGTGGCGCGGTA
TTATCCCGTATTGACGCCGGGCAAGAGCAACTCGGTCGCCGCATACACTATTCTCAGAATGACTTGGTTG
AGTACTCACCAGTCACAGAAAAGCATCTTACGGATGGCATGACAGTAAGAGAATTATGCAGTGCTGCCAT
AACCATGAGTGATAACACTGCGGCCAACTTACTTCTGACAACGATCGGAGGACCGAAGGAGCTAACCGCT
TTTTTGCACAACATGGGGGATCATGTAACTCGCCTTGATCGTTGGGAACCGGAGCTGAATGAAGCCATAC
CAAACGACGAGCGTGACACCACGATGCCTGTAGCAATGGCAACAACGTTGCGCAAACTATTAACTGGCGA
ACTACTTACTCTAGCTTCCCGGCAACAATTAATAGACTGGATGGAGGCGGATAAAGTTGCAGGACCACTT
CTGCGCTCGGCCCTTCCGGCTGGCTGGTTTATTGCTGATAAATCTGGAGCCGGTGAGCGTGGGTCTCGCG
GTATCATTGCAGCACTGGGGCCAGATGGTAAGCCCTCCCGTATCGTAGTTATCTACACGACGGGGAGTCA
GGCAACTATGGATGAACGAAATAGACAGATCGCTGAGATAGGTGCCTCACTGATTAAGCATTGGTAACTG
TCAGACCAAGTTTACTCATATATACTTTAGATTGATTTAAAACTTCATTTTTAATTTAAAAGGATCTAGG
TGAAGATCCTTTTTGATAATCTCATGACCAAAATCCCTTAACGTGAGTTTTCGTTCCACTGAGCGTCAGA
CCCCGTAGAAAAGATCAAAGGATCTTCTTGAGATCCTTTTTTTCTGCGCGTAATCTGCTGCTTGCAAACA
AAAAAACCACCGCTACCAGCGGTGGTTTGTTTGCCGGATCAAGAGCTACCAACTCTTTTTCCGAAGGTAA
CTGGCTTCAGCAGAGCGCAGATACCAAATACTGTTCTTCTAGTGTAGCCGTAGTTAGGCCACCACTTCAA
GAACTCTGTAGCACCGCCTACATACCTCGCTCTGCTAATCCTGTTACCAGTGGCTGCTGCCAGTGGCGAT
AAGTCGTGTCTTACCGGGTTGGACTCAAGACGATAGTTACCGGATAAGGCGCAGCGGTCGGGCTGAACGG
GGGGTTCGTGCACACAGCCCAGCTTGGAGCGAACGACCTACACCGAACTGAGATACCTACAGCGTGAGCT
ATGAGAAAGCGCCACGCTTCCCGAAGGGAGAAAGGCGGACAGGTATCCGGTAAGCGGCAGGGTCGGAACA
GGAGAGCGCACGAGGGAGCTTCCAGGGGGAAACGCCTGGTATCTTTATAGTCCTGTCGGGTTTCGCCACC
TCTGACTTGAGCGTCGATTTTTGTGATGCTCGTCAGGGGGGCGGAGCCTATGGAAAAACGCCAGCAACGC
GGCCTTTTTACGGTTCCTGGCCTTTTGCTGGCCTTTTGCTCACATGTTCTTTCCTGCGTTATCCCCTGAT
TCTGTGGATAACCGTATTACCGCCTTTGAGTGAGCTGATACCGCTCGCCGCAGCCGAACGACCGAGCGCA
GCGAGTCAGTGAGCGAGGAAGCGGAAGAGCGCCCAATACGCAAACCGCCTCTCCCCGCGCGTTGGCCGAT
TCATTAATGCAGCTGGCACGACAGGTTTCCCGACTGGAAAGCGGGCAGTGAGCGCAACGCAATTAATGTG
AGTTAGCTCACTCATTAGGCACCCCAGGCTTTACACTTTATGCTTCCGGCTCGTATGTTGTGTGGAATTG
TGAGCGGATAACAATTTCACACAGGAAACAGCTATGACCATGATTACGCCAAGCGCGCAATTAACCCTCA
CTAAAGGGAACAAAAGCTGGAGCTGCAAGCTTGGCCATTGCATACGTTGTATCCATATCATAATATGTAC
ATTTATATTGGCTCATGTCCAACATTACCGCCATGTTGACATTGATTATTGACTAGTTATTAATAGTAAT
CAATTACGGGGTCATTAGTTCATAGCCCATATATGGAGTTCCGCGTTACATAACTTACGGTAAATGGCCC
GCCTGGCTGACCGCCCAACGACCCCCGCCCATTGACGTCAATAATGACGTATGTTCCCATAGTAACGCCA
ATAGGGACTTTCCATTGACGTCAATGGGTGGAGTATTTACGGTAAACTGCCCACTTGGCAGTACATCAAG
TGTATCATATGCCAAGTACGCCCCCTATTGACGTCAATGACGGTAAATGGCCCGCCTGGCATTATGCCCA
GTACATGACCTTATGGGACTTTCCTACTTGGCAGTACATCTACGTATTAGTCATCGCTATTACCATGGTG
ATGCGGTTTTGGCAGTACATCAATGGGCGTGGATAGCGGTTTGACTCACGGGGATTTCCAAGTCTCCACC
CCATTGACGTCAATGGGAGTTTGTTTTGGCACCAAAATCAACGGGACTTTCCAAAATGTCGTAACAACTC
CGCCCCATTGACGCAAATGGGCGGTAGGCGTGTACGGTGGGAGGTCTATATAAGCAGAGCTCGTTTAGTG
AACCGGGGTCTCTCTGGTTAGACCAGATCTGAGCCTGGGAGCTCTCTGGCTAACTAGGGAACCCACTGCT
TAAGCCTCAATAAAGCTTGCCTTGAGTGCTTCAAGTAGTGTGTGCCCGTCTGTTGTGTGACTCTGGTAAC
TAGAGATCCCTCAGACCCTTTTAGTCAGTGTGGAAAATCTCTAGCAGTGGCGCCCGAACAGGGACTTGAA
AGCGAAAGGGAAACCAGAGGAGCTCTCTCGACGCAGGACTCGGCTTGCTGAAGCGCGCACGGCAAGAGGC
GAGGGGCGGCGACTGGTGAGTACGCCAAAAATTTTGACTAGCGGAGGCTAGAAGGAGAGAGATGGGTGCG
AGAGCGTCAGTATTAAGCGGGGGAGAATTAGATCGCGATGGGAAAAAATTCGGTTAAGGCCAGGGGGAAA
GAAAAAATATAAATTAAAACATATAGTATGGGCAAGCAGGGAGCTAGAACGATTCGCAGTTAATCCTGGC
CTGTTAGAAACATCAGAAGGCTGTAGACAAATACTGGGACAGCTACAACCATCCCTTCAGACAGGATCAG
AAGAACTTAGATCATTATATAATACAGTAGCAACCCTCTATTGTGTGCATCAAAGGATAGAGATAAAAGA
CACCAAGGAAGCTTTAGACAAGATAGAGGAAGAGCAAAACAAAAGTAAGACCACCGCACAGCAAGCGGCC
GCTGATCTTCAGACCTGGAGGAGGAGATATGAGGGACAATTGGAGAAGTGAATTATATAAATATAAAGTA
GTAAAAATTGAACCATTAGGAGTAGCACCCACCAAGGCAAAGAGAAGAGTGGTGCAGAGAGAAAAAAGAG
CAGTGGGAATAGGAGCTTTGTTCCTTGGGTTCTTGGGAGCAGCAGGAAGCACTATGGGCGCAGCGTCAAT
GACGCTGACGGTACAGGCCAGACAATTATTGTCTGGTATAGTGCAGCAGCAGAACAATTTGCTGAGGGCT
ATTGAGGCGCAACAGCATCTGTTGCAACTCACAGTCTGGGGCATCAAGCAGCTCCAGGCAAGAATCCTGG
CTGTGGAAAGATACCTAAAGGATCAACAGCTCCTGGGGATTTGGGGTTGCTCTGGAAAACTCATTTGCAC
CACTGCTGTGCCTTGGAATGCTAGTTGGAGTAATAAATCTCTGGAACAGATTTGGAATCACACGACCTGG
ATGGAGTGGGACAGAGAAATTAACAATTACACAAGCTTAATACACTCCTTAATTGAAGAATCGCAAAACC
AGCAAGAAAAGAATGAACAAGAATTATTGGAATTAGATAAATGGGCAAGTTTGTGGAATTGGTTTAACAT
AACAAATTGGCTGTGGTATATAAAATTATTCATAATGATAGTAGGAGGCTTGGTAGGTTTAAGAATAGTT
TTTGCTGTACTTTCTATAGTGAATAGAGTTAGGCAGGGATATTCACCATTATCGTTTCAGACCCACCTCC
CAACCCCGAGGGGACCCGACAGGCCCGAAGGAATAGAAGAAGAAGGTGGAGAGAGAGACAGAGACAGATC
CATTCGATTAGTGAACGGATCTCGACGGTATCGGTTAACTTTTAAAAGAAAAGGGGGGATTGGGGGGTAC
AGTGCAGGGGAAAGAATAGTAGACATAATAGCAACAGACATACAAACTAAAGAATTACAAAAACAAATTA
CAAAAATTCAAAATTTTATCGATCACGAGACTAGCCTCGAGAGATCTGATCATAATCAGCCATACCACAT
TTGTAGAGGTTTTACTTGCTTTAAAAAACCTCCCACACCTCCCCCTGAACCTGAAACATAAAATGAATGC
AATTGTTGTTGTTAACTTGTTTATTGCAGCTTATAATGGTTACAAATAAGGCAATAGCATCACAAATTTC
ACAAATAAGGCATTTTTTTCACTGCATTCTAGTTTTGGTTTGTCCAAACTCATCAATGTATCTTATCATG
TCTGGATCTCAAATCCCTCGGAAGCTGCGCCTGTCATCGAATTCACCGGTCTAATTAAGCTTGTGCCCCA
GTTTGCTAGGGAGGTCGCAGTATCTGGCCACTGCCACCTCGTGCTGCTCGACGTAGGTCTCGTTGTTGGC
CTCCTTGATTCTTTCCAGTCTGTAGTCCACATAGTAGACGCCAGGCATCTTGAGGTTCTTAGCGGGTTTC
TTGGATCTATATGTGGTCTTGATGTTTGCGATCAGATGGCTCCCGCCCACGAGCTTCAGGGCCATGTCGT
TTCTGCCTTCCAGGCCGCCGTCAGCGGGGTACAGCGTCTCGGTGAAGGCCTCCCAGCCGAGTGTTTTCTT
CTGCATCACAGGGCCGTTGGATGTGAAGTTCACCCCTCTGATCTTGACGTTGTAGATGAGGCAGCCGTCC
TGGAGGCTGGTGTCCTGGGTAGCGGTCAGCACGCCCCCGTCTTCGTATGTGGTGACTCTCTCCCATGTGA
AGCCCTCAGGGAAGGACTGCTTGAAGAAGTCGGGGATGCCCTGGGTGTGGTTGATGAAGGTCTTGCTGCC
GTAGAGGAAGCTAGTAGCCAGGATGTCGAAGGCGAAGGGGAGAGGGCCGCCCTCGACCACCTTGATTCTC
ATGGTCTGGGTGCCCTCGTAGGGCTTGCCTTCGCCCTCGGATGTGCACTTGAAGTGATGGTTGTCCACGG
TGCCCTCCATGTACAGCTTCATGTGCATGTTCTCCTTAATCAGCTCGCTCATGGTGGTACCGAATTCCGC
GGAGGCTGGATCGGTCCCGGTGTCTTCTATGGAGGTCAAAACAGCGTGGATGGCGTCTCCAGGCGATCTG
ACGGTTCACTAAACGAGCTCTGCTTATATAGGCCTCCCACCGTACACGCCTACCCTCGAGAAGCTTGATA
TCGAATTCCACGGGGTTGGGGTTGCGCCTTTTCCAAGGCAGCCCTGGGTTTGCGCAGGGACGCGGCTGCT
CTGGGCGTGGTTCCGGGAAACGCAGCGGCGCCGACCCTGGGTCTCGCACATTCTTCACGTCCGTTCGCAG
CGTCACCCGGATCTTCGCCGCTACCCTTGTGGGCCCCCCGGCGACGCTTCCTGCTCCGCCCCTAAGTCGG
GAAGGTTCCTTGCGGTTCGCGGCGTGCCGGACGTGACAAACGGAAGCCGCACGTCTCACTAGTACCCTCG
CAGACGGACAGCGCCAGGGAGCAATGGCAGCGCGCCGACCGCGATGGGCTGTGGCCAATAGCGGCTGCTC
AGCAGGGCGCGCCGAGAGCAGCGGCCGGGAAGGGGCGGTGCGGGAGGCGGGGTGTGGGGCGGTAGTGTGG
GCCCTGTTCCTGCCCGCGCGGTGTTCCGCATTCTGCAAGCCTCCGGAGCGCACGTCGGCAGTCGGCTCCC
TCGTTGACCGAATCACCGACCTCTCTCCCCAGGGGGATCATAACTTCGTATAGCATACATTATACGAAGT
TATCCCAGCTTGATATCACAAGTTTGTACAAAAAAGCTGAACGAGAAACGTAAAATGATATAAATATCAA
TATATTAAATTAGATTTTGCATAAAAAACAGACTACATAATACTGTAAAACACAACATATCCAGTCACTA
TGGCGGCCGCATTAGGCACCCCAGGCTTTACACTTTATGCTTCCGGCTCGTATAATGTGTGGATTTTGAG
TTAGGATCCGTCGAGATTTTCAGGAGCTAAGGAAGCTAAAATGGAGAAAAAAATCACTGGATATACCACC
GTTGATATATCCCAATGGCATCGTAAAGAACATTTTGAGGCATTTCAGTCAGTTGCTCAATGTACCTATA
ACCAGACCGTTCAGCTGGATATTACGGCCTTTTTAAAGACCGTAAAGAAAAATAAGCACAAGTTTTATCC
GGCCTTTATTCACATTCTTGCCCGCCTGATGAATGCTCATCCGGAATTCCGTATGGCAATGAAAGACGGT
GAGCTGGTGATATGGGATAGTGTTCACCCTTGTTACACCGTTTTCCATGAGCAAACTGAAACGTTTTCAT
CGCTCTGGAGTGAATACCACGACGATTTCCGGCAGTTTCTACACATATATTCGCAAGATGTGGCGTGTTA
CGGTGAAAACCTGGCCTATTTCCCTAAAGGGTTTATTGAGAATATGTTTTTCGTCTCAGCCAATCCCTGG
GTGAGTTTCACCAGTTTTGATTTAAACGTGGCCAATATGGACAACTTCTTCGCCCCCGTTTTCACCATGG
GCAAATATTATACGCAAGGCGACAAGGTGCTGATGCCGCTGGCGATTCAGGTTCATCATGCCGTTTGTGA
TGGCTTCCATGTCGGCAGAATGCTTAATGAATTACAACAGTACTGCGATGAGTGGCAGGGCGGGGCGTAA
ACGCGTGGATCCGGCTTACTAAAAGCCAGATAACAGTATGCGTATTTGCGCGCTGATTTTTGCGGTATAA
GAATATATACTGATATGTATACCCGAAGTATGTCAAAAAGAGGTATGCTATGAAGCAGCGTATTACAGTG
ACAGTTGACAGCGACAGCTATCAGTTGCTCAAGGCATATATGATGTCAATATCTCCGGTCTGGTAAGCAC
AACCATGCAGAATGAAGCCCGTCGTCTGCGTGCCGAACGCTGGAAAGCGGAAAATCAGGAAGGGATGGCT
GAGGTCGCCCGGTTTATTGAAATGAACGGCTCTTTTGCTGACGAGAACAGGGGCTGGTGAAATGCAGTTT
AAGGTTTACACCTATAAAAGAGAGAGCCGTTATCGTCTGTTTGTGGATGTACAGAGTGATATTATTGACA
CGCCCGGGCGACGGATGGTGATCCCCCTGGCCAGTGCACGTCTGCTGTCAGATAAAGTCTCCCGTGAACT
TTACCCGGTGGTGCATATCGGGGATGAAAGCTGGCGCATGATGACCACCGATATGGCCAGTGTGCCGGTC
TCCGTTATCGGGGAAGAAGTGGCTGATCTCAGCCACCGCGAAAATGACATCAAAAACGCCATTAACCTGA
TGTTCTGGGGAATATAAATGTCAGGCTCCCTTATACACAGCCAGTCTGCAGGTCGACCATAGTGACTGGA
TATGTTGTGTTTTACAGTATTATGTAGTCTGTTTTTTATGCAAAATCTAATTTAATATATTGATATTTAT
ATCATTTTACGTTTCTCGTTCAGCTTTCTTGTACAAAGTGGTGATATCGAATTCCTGCAGCCCGGGGGAT
CCACTAGTTCTAGAATAACTTCGTATAGCATACATTATACGAAGTTATTCGACAATCAACCTCTGGATTA
CAAAATTTGTGAAAGATTGACTGGTATTCTTAACTATGTTGCTCCTTTTACGCTATGTGGATACGCTGCT
TTAATGCCTTTGTATCATGCTATTGCTTCCCGTATGGCTTTCATTTTCTCCTCCTTGTATAAATCCTGGT
TGCTGTCTCTTTATGAGGAGTTGTGGCCCGTTGTCAGGCAACGTGGCGTGGTGTGCACTGTGTTTGCTGA
CGCAACCCCCACTGGTTGGGGCATTGCCACCACCTGTCAGCTCCTTTCCGGGACTTTCGCTTTCCCCCTC
CCTATTGCCACGGCGGAACTCATCGCCGCCTGCCTTGCCCGCTGCTGGACAGGGGCTCGGCTGTTGGGCA
CTGACAATTCCGTGGTGTTGTCGGGGAAGCTGACGTCCTTTCCATGGCTGCTCGCCTGTGTTGCCACCTG
GATTCTGCGCGGGACGTCCTTCTGCTACGTCCCTTCGGCCCTCAATCCAGCGGACCTTCCTTCCCGCGGC
CTGCTGCCGGCTCTGCGGCCTCTTCCGCGTCTTCGCCTTCGCCCTCAGACGAGTCGGATCTCCCTTTGGG
CCGCCTCCCCGCCTGGAATTCGAGCTCGGTACCTTTAAGACCAATGACTTACAAGGCAGCTGTAGATCTT
AGCCACTTTTTAAAAGAAAAGGGGGGACTGGAAGGGCTAATTCACTCCCAACGAAGACAAGATCTGCTTT
TTGCTTGTACTGGGTCTCTCTGGTTAGACCAGATCTGAGCCTGGGAGCTCTCTGGCTAACTAGGGAACCC
ACTGCTTAAGCCTCAATAAAGCTTGCCTTGAGTGCTTCAAGTAGTGTGTGCCCGTCTGTTGTGTGACTCT
GGTAACTAGAGATCCCTCAGACCCTTTTAGTCAGTGTGGAAAATCTCTAGCAGTAGTAGTTCATGTCATC
TTATTATTCAGTATTTATAACTTGCAAAGAAATGAATATCAGAGAGTGAGAGGAACTTGTTTATTGCAGC
TTATAATGGTTACAAATAAAGCAATAGCATCAC
Features (pLannotate 1.2.2; 40 found; start..end, strand, type, name):
    112..247     +  rep_origin     SV40 ori: SV40 origin of replication
    268..286     -  promoter       T7 promoter: promoter for bacteriophage T7 RNA polymerase
    294..449     +  CDS            lacZα (fragment): LacZα fragment of β-galactosidase; lacZ fragment
    454..882     +  rep_origin     f1 ori (sequence partly withheld): f1 bacteriophage origin of replication; arrow indicates direction of (+) strand synthesis
    935..1039    +  promoter       AmpR promoter: bla
   1040..1900    +  CDS            AmpR: β-lactamase; bla; confers resistance to ampicillin, carbenicillin, and related antibiotics
   2071..2659    +  rep_origin     ori: high-copy-number ColE1/pMB1/pBR322/pUC origin of replication
   2842..2934    +  CDS            lacI (fragment): lac repressor; lacI; The lac repressor binds to the lac operator to inhibit transcription in E. coli. This inhibition can be relieved by adding lactose or isopropyl-β-D-thiogalactopyranoside (IPTG).
   2947..2968    +  protein_bind   CAP binding site: CAP binding activates transcription in the presence of cAMP. E. coli catabolite activator protein
   2983..3013    +  promoter       lac promoter: promoter for the E. coli lac operon
   3021..3037    +  protein_bind   lac operator: The lac repressor binds to the lac operator to inhibit transcription in E. coli. This inhibition can be relieved by adding lactose or isopropyl-β-D-thiogalactopyranoside (IPTG). lac repressor encoded by lacI
   3082..3100    +  promoter       T3 promoter: promoter for bacteriophage T3 RNA polymerase
   3201..3580    +  enhancer       CMV enhancer: human cytomegalovirus immediate early enhancer
   3581..3784    +  promoter       CMV promoter: human cytomegalovirus (CMV) immediate early promoter
   3799..3979    +  LTR            5' LTR (truncated): truncated 5' long terminal repeat (LTR) from HIV-1
   4026..4151    +  misc_feature   HIV-1 Ψ: packaging signal of human immunodeficiency virus type 1
   4135..4498    +  CDS            HIV-1 gag (fragment): gag protein from human immunodeficiency virus 1; gag
   4644..4877    +  misc_feature   RRE: The Rev response element (RRE) of HIV-1 allows for Rev-dependent mRNA export from the nucleus to the cytoplasm.
   5254..5354    +  CDS            Rev (fragment): human immunodeficiency virus 1 (HIV-1) Rev protein; rev; enhances nuclear export of unspliced and incompletely spliced viral mRNAs
   5373..5490    +  misc_feature   cPPT/CTS: central polypurine tract and central termination sequence of HIV-1
   5520..5604    +  CDS            large T antigen (fragment): large T antigen from SV40 (simian virus 40)
   5627..5761    +  polyA_signal   SV40 poly(A) signal: SV40 polyadenylation signal
   5807..6505    -  CDS            TagBFP: TagBFP is a basic (constitutively fluorescent) blue fluorescent protein published in 2008, derived from Entacmaea quadricolor. It is reported to be a very rapidly-maturing monomer with very low acid sensitivity.
   6609..6647    -  promoter       minimal CMV promoter: human cytomegalovirus (CMV) immediate early promoter
   6649..6672    -  misc_feature   MCS (fragment): pBluescript multiple cloning site
   6675..7185    +  promoter       hPGK promoter: human phosphoglycerate kinase 1 promoter
   7193..7226    +  protein_bind   loxP: Cre-mediated recombination occurs in the 8-bp core sequence (GCATACAT). Cre recombinase
   7241..7365    +  protein_bind   attR1: mutant version of attR; recombination site for the Gateway® LR reaction LR Clonase™
   7390..7420    +  promoter       lac UV5 promoter: E. coli lac promoter with an "up" mutation
   7444..7473    +  promoter       cat promoter (fragment): promoter of the E. coli cat gene encoding chloramphenicol acetyltransferase
   7474..8133    +  CDS            CmR: chloramphenicol acetyltransferase; cat; confers resistance to chloramphenicol
   8312..8470    +  CDS            ccdA (fragment): CCDA_ECO57 - Also known as H, letA. Experimental evidence at protein level: Swiss-Prot protein existence level 1. Antitoxin component of a type II toxin-antitoxin (TA) system which inhibits the post-segregational killing (PSK) of plasmid-free cells, also referred to as a plasmid addiction system. Binds to and blocks the activity of CcdB; will also remove bound CcdB protein from the CcdB-GyrA complex by forming a CcdA-CcdB complex, a process termed rejuvenation. Functions as a transcriptional corepressor for the ccdAB operon, repression also requires CcdB (By similarity). From Escherichia coli
   8475..8777    +  CDS            ccdB: CCDB_ECOLI - Also known as G, letB, letD. Experimental evidence at protein level: Swiss-Prot protein existence level 1. Toxic component of a type II toxin-antitoxin (TA) system, functioning in plasmid maintainence. Responsible for the post- segregational killing (PSK) of plasmid-free cells, also referred to as a plasmid addiction system. Half-life of over 2 hours. Cell killing by CcdB is accompanied by filamentation, defects in chromosome and plasmid segregation, defects in cell division, formation of anucleate cells, decreased DNA synthesis and plasmid loss. Interferes with the activity of DN
   8821..8945    -  protein_bind   attR2: mutant version of attR; recombination site for the Gateway® LR reaction LR Clonase™
   8945..8987    -  misc_feature   MCS (fragment): pBluescript multiple cloning site
   8988..9021    +  protein_bind   loxP: Cre-mediated recombination occurs in the 8-bp core sequence (GCATACAT). Cre recombinase
   9027..9615    +  misc_feature   WPRE: woodchuck hepatitis virus posttranscriptional regulatory element
   9632..9700    +  CDS            nef (fragment): NEF_HV1Z2 - Experimental evidence at protein level: Swiss-Prot protein existence level 1. Extracellular Nef protein targets CD4(+) T-lymphocytes for apoptosis by interacting with CXCR4 surface receptors. From Human immunodeficiency virus type 1 group M subtype D (isolate Z2/CDC-Z34) (HIV-1).
   9702..9935    +  LTR            3' LTR (ΔU3): self-inactivating 3' long terminal repeat (LTR) from HIV-1
  10007..72      +  polyA_signal   SV40 poly(A) signal (across the origin): SV40 polyadenylation signal
