[The description below was written by a language model from this plasmid's Addgene catalogue record and pLannotate feature annotations shown in this document.]
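Description:
pMALB is an empty Gateway destination vector built on the MA1 lentiviral backbone, about 10 kb in size, for expressing a gene of interest together with a blue fluorescent marker in mammalian cells. It is a self-inactivating HIV-1 transfer vector. A CMV enhancer/promoter replaces the U3 region upstream of a truncated 5' LTR, followed by the Ψ packaging signal with a gag fragment, the RRE for Rev-dependent RNA export, and the cPPT/CTS. A WPRE and a ΔU3 3' LTR close the viral unit, with an SV40 poly(A) signal beyond it. In bacteria the plasmid carries a ColE1/pUC-type origin (the catalogue lists it as low copy), an f1 origin and ampicillin resistance. An SV40 origin is also present.

The payload is organised around a bidirectional promoter in which a minimal CMV promoter and the human PGK promoter are placed back to back. The minimal CMV arm drives TagBFP in the antisense orientation, ending at an SV40 poly(A) signal. The hPGK arm reads in the sense direction into the Gateway cassette, giving what the record describes as modest expression of both products. The cassette consists of attR1 and attR2 flanking a chloramphenicol resistance gene and the ccdB toxin. This is why the empty vector is grown in a ccdB-tolerant strain under dual chloramphenicol and ampicillin selection. An LR reaction with an entry clone swaps this cassette for the chosen open reading frame, and ccdB counterselects unrecombined plasmid in standard strains. Same-orientation loxP sites lie just outside the att sites, so the inserted transgene could in principle be excised by Cre. The associated publication concerns human hematopoietic stem cells, suggesting use for transducing and tracking such cells via TagBFP.
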