Addgene plasmid #161784: pMALB
Purpose: (Empty Backbone) Gateway destination vector with bidirectional CMV-PGK promoter for modest expression of gene of interest and TagBFP.
Depositing lab: John Dick & Peter van Galen. Depositing organization: University Health Network. Publication: Reduced lymphoid lineage priming promotes human hematopoietic stem cell expansion. van Galen P, Kreso A, Wienholds E, Laurenti E, Eppert K, Lechman ER, Mbong N, Hermans K, Dobson S, April C, Fan JB, Dick JE. Cell Stem Cell. 2014 Jan 2;14(1):94-106. doi: 10.1016/j.stem.2013.11.021. PubMed 24388174.
Backbone
  Vector backbone: MA1
  Backbone size (bp): 10000
  Modifications to backbone: Inserted loxP and Gateway acceptor sites to drive transgene expression from the bidirectional promoter.
  Vector type: Mammalian Expression, Lentiviral
  Promoter: Bidirectional minhCMV and hPGK
Growth in bacteria
  Bacterial resistance: Chloramphenicol and Ampicillin, 25 & 100 μg/mL
  Growth temperature: 37°C
  Growth strain: ccdB Survival
  Copy number: Low Copy
Terms and licenses: Academic/Nonprofit Terms; Industry Terms: Not Available to Industry
How to cite: pMALB was a gift from John Dick & Peter van Galen (Addgene plasmid # 161784 ; http://n2t.net/addgene:161784 ; RRID:Addgene_161784)
